Addgene plasmid #106143: pCfB4780
Purpose: (Empty Backbone) EasyCloneYALI system-based yeast integrative vector carrying loxP-flanked nourseothricin-resistance marker, integration into Yarrowia lipolytica chromosomal location IntD_1, USER site for cloning, amp resistance
Depositing lab: Irina Borodina. Depositing organization: Danmarks Tekniske Universitet. Publication: EasyCloneYALI: CRISPR/Cas9-Based Synthetic Toolbox for Engineering of the Yeast Yarrowia lipolytica. Holkenbrink C, Dam MI, Kildegaard KR, Beder J, Dahlin J, Domenech Belda D, Borodina I. Biotechnol J. 2018 Jan 29. doi: 10.1002/biot.201700543. PubMed 29377615.
Backbone
  Vector backbone: Unknown
  Vector type: Yeast Expression
  Selectable markers: nourseothricin
Growth in bacteria
  Bacterial resistance: Ampicillin, 100 μg/mL
  Growth temperature: 37°C
  Growth strain: DH5alpha
  Copy number: High Copy
Gene/Insert
  Gene/Insert name: None
Terms and licenses: Academic/Nonprofit Terms; Industry Terms: Not Available to Industry
Depositor comments: Selectable marker: nourseothricin
How to cite: pCfB4780 was a gift from Irina Borodina (Addgene plasmid # 106143 ; http://n2t.net/addgene:106143 ; RRID:Addgene_106143)
