[The description below was written by a language model from this plasmid's Addgene catalogue record and pLannotate feature annotations shown in this document.]
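Description:
pCfB4780 is an empty-backbone integrative vector from the EasyCloneYALI toolbox, designed for stable insertion of expression cassettes into the genome of the yeast Yarrowia lipolytica at the chromosomal site designated IntD_1. The parent backbone is recorded as unknown. In E. coli the 6.6 kb plasmid is maintained at high copy through a ColE1/pUC-type origin and selected with ampicillin via the β-lactamase gene and its promoter. It carries no yeast replication origin in the annotation, consistent with a vector that must integrate to be retained.

The yeast selection marker is a streptothricin acetyltransferase coding sequence (annotated as sta from Streptomyces lavendulae), which confers nourseothricin resistance. It is followed by a CYC1 terminator fragment; its promoter is not identified in the feature table. Two loxP sites in the same orientation flank this cassette, so Cre recombinase can excise the marker after integration and allow it to be reused in further rounds of engineering. The record lists no insert: genes and promoters of interest are introduced at a USER cloning site, which the automated annotation does not mark. The IntD_1 homology regions that direct recombination are likewise unannotated and presumably lie in the unlabelled stretches.

Several short hits in the table (minimal FRT sites, a HUL5 fragment, and lacZα, KanR, 5S rRNA and rrnB terminator fragments) are probably backbone remnants or similarity matches to Yarrowia sequence, not functional parts described by the depositor. The vector is typically used to build strains for metabolic engineering of Y. lipolytica.
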