Features (pLannotate 1.2.2; 15 found; start..end, strand, type, name):
     41..74      +  protein_bind   FRT (minimal): supports FLP-mediated excision but not integration (Turan and Bode, 2011) FLP recombinase from the Saccharomyces cerevisiae 2μ plasmid
    639..672     +  protein_bind   loxP: Cre-mediated recombination occurs in the 8-bp core sequence (GCATACAT). Cre recombinase
    672..905     -  terminator     CYC1 terminator (fragment): S. cerevisiae CYC1; transcription terminator for CYC1
    909..1472    -  CDS            sta: STA_STRLA - Experimental evidence at protein level: Swiss-Prot protein existence level 1. Involved in resistance to streptothricin, a broad-spectrum antibiotic produced by streptomycetes. Detoxifies streptothricin via acetylation of the beta amino group of the first beta-lysyl moiety of streptothricin. From Streptomyces lavendulae.
   2007..2040    +  protein_bind   loxP: Cre-mediated recombination occurs in the 8-bp core sequence (GCATACAT). Cre recombinase
   2068..2502    +  CDS            HUL5 (fragment): HUL5_YEAST - Experimental evidence at protein level: Swiss-Prot protein existence level 1. Probable E3 ubiquitin-protein ligase which accepts ubiquitin from an E2 ubiquitin-conjugating enzyme in the form of a thioester and then directly transfers the ubiquitin to targeted substrates. Non essential. From Saccharomyces cerevisiae (strain ATCC 204508 / S288c) (Baker's yeast).
   3896..3929    -  protein_bind   FRT (minimal): supports FLP-mediated excision but not integration (Turan and Bode, 2011) FLP recombinase from the Saccharomyces cerevisiae 2μ plasmid
   4399..4418    +  CDS            lacZα (fragment): LacZα fragment of β-galactosidase; lacZ fragment
   4443..4460    -  terminator     rrnB T2 terminator (fragment): transcription terminator T2 from the E. coli rrnB gene
   4685..5273    -  rep_origin     ori: high-copy-number ColE1/pMB1/pBR322/pUC origin of replication
   5395..6255    -  CDS            AmpR: β-lactamase; bla; confers resistance to ampicillin, carbenicillin, and related antibiotics
   6258..6354    -  promoter       AmpR promoter (fragment): bla
   6384..6408    -  CDS            KanR (fragment): aminoglycoside phosphotransferase; aph(3')-Ia; confers resistance to kanamycin
   6437..6552    +  ncRNA          5S rRNA: Accession: RF00001 - 5S ribosomal RNA
   6556..6596    +  terminator     rrnB T1 terminator (fragment): transcription terminator T1 from the E. coli rrnB gene
>Addgene plasmid #106143 | pCfB4780 | addgene full sequence | sequence record 205317 | Addgene NGS Result
GGGCTAATTATGGGGTGTCGCCCTTATTCGACTCTATAGTGAAGTTCCTATTCTCTAGAAAGTATAGGAA
CTTCTGAAGTGGGGATTTAAATGCGGCCGCGAATGCACGCGATCCGGCCAGGGGTAAGAGTGGAGAGGTG
TGGAGGGTGCAATGGGCCACCGAGTCGGTGTGGTTGCCAGAAAACACGCCTCGAGCTTCTTGAGCGTTAT
ATAATGGCCGCCGTTTCCACAAGGCTCAGCAACTCAGCCGTCGCGTCGTCGCCCGTCAACCTCGCTTTCA
TGTTGGCTATAATATCGCTTGGTTGGAAACACTAATTATGCCATCGCATTGACACTCGTAAACCTGACAC
TATTGCGCGAGGGTTTGGGCATGTCGGAGAGCAGCTGCGTGGATACAAGGTGCGACACGGCCACATGGCA
CATGTGCTAGAATGAACCGTTGCAATGGCGACCACACGCGCCGGGGTGTCGGCGTTGCCCCTGCAAAGGT
TCCGGTAACCGGCGTCATCGCTCAAAGTCGATGACTGGGCCGGGGAGTAGATGGGCAATGGTGACTCAGG
CGGACCGTGGCGAACGAGAAAGACACAAACAGCAGACGCAGACGGAGACTGTGAGGCCACTAGTGGATCT
GATATCACATAACTTCGTATAGCATACATTATACGAAGTTATCGAGCGTCCCAAAACCTTCTCAAGCAAG
GTTTTCAGTATAATGTTACATGCGTACACGCGTCTGTACAGAAAAAAAAGAAAAATTTGAAATATAAATA
ACGTTCTTAATACTAACATAACTATAAAAAAATAAATAGGGACCTAGACTTCAGGTTGTCTAACTCCTTC
CTTTTCGGTTAGAGCGGATGTGGGGGGAGGGCGTGAATGTAAGCGTGACATAACTAATTACATGATCATG
GACATGGCATAGACATATACAAGGCTTGTTCACCATCTGATGCAGTACCATCGTATAATGCAGTATCCAA
ACCACACAAGGTAAAACCCATTCTTCTATAGGCATGAATAGCTGGAGCGTTAACATTAGTAACTTCCAAC
CACAAATGACCAGCACCTCTTTCTCTAGCAAATTCAGTAGCCAAACCCATCAAAGCTCTACCAACACCAT
GACCTCTATGTTCTGGAGCAACTTCAATATCTTCGACGGTCAATCTTCTATTCCAACCAGAATAAGAAAC
AACAACAAAACCAGCCAAGTCACCGTCATCACCATAAGCAACAAAAGTTCTAGAATCTGGATCACCATCT
TCACCATCATCAGATTCGTCATCGGATTCATCATCTGGAAAAACCTTAGTCAATGGTGGATCAACTGGAA
CTTCTCTCAAAGTGAAACCATCACCAGTAGCAGTAACTCTGAAAACAGTGTCAGTAGTGAAAGAACCATC
CAAAGCTTCAATAGCTTCAGCATCACCTGGAACAGAAGTTCTGTATCTGTAAGCAGTATCATCCAAAGTA
GTACCCTGCGGTTAGTACTGCAAAAAGTGCTGGTCGGATGACGTGGCGTCTTGTGTCGATGGGAATGGGA
CCACACCCGGCCGTGTGCTCAAAGCCCGTGGCAATTGCTGCTGCCTCTGAAACTCACCATTTTGAATGAT
TCTTATACTCAGAAGGAAATGCTTAACGATTTCGGGTGTGAGTTGACAAGGAGAGAGAGAAAAGAAGAGG
AAAGGTAATTCGGGGACGGTGGTCTTTTATACCCTTGGCTAAAGTCCCAACCACAAAGCAAAAAAATTTT
CAGTAGTCTATTTTGCGTCCGGCATGGGTTACCCGGATGGCCAGACAAAGAAACTAGTACAAAGTCTGAA
CAAGCGTAGATTCCAGACTGCAGTACCCTACGCCCTTAACGGCAAGTGTGGGAACCGGGGGAGGTTTGAT
ATGTGGGGAGAAGGGGGCTCTCGCCGGGGTTGGGCCCGCTACTGGGTCAATTTGGGGTCAATTGGGGCAA
TTGGGGCTGTTTTTTGGGACACAAATGCGCCGCCAACCCGGTCTCTATAACTTCGTATAGCATACATTAT
ACGAAGTTATCGTACGAAGCTTCAGCTGTTCTCAGATGCATTCTTGGGCGGTCTATACCAGCTCATTGAC
CCTTCGTGGGTCTCAATGTTCAACGCAGATGAACTTCAAATGCTTATCAGTGGAGGACATGCCAATGTGG
ACGTCTGGGATTTGAAGACACACACCAATTACGGAGGCTATCTGGATACAGATCAAACTATAAAGGACTT
CTGGACTGTGTTTGAGAGTTTCGAGGAAGAGGACAAGCGGCTGCTTCTTAAGTTTGTGACATCAGTATCC
AAGGCACCATTGCAAGGATTCAAGGCTTTGAACCCGTCATTTGCCATTCGTAACGCTGGTAGACAGGTTG
ATCGGTTCCCTACGGCCTCCACCTGTGTCAATCTTCTCAAGCTGCCTGACTATCAGGACATTGATCAACT
TCGGAAGAAACTTTTGTATGCCATTCGATCGCATGCTGGTTTCGATTTGTCTTAGAGGAACGCATATACA
GTAATCATAGAGAATAAACGATATTCATTTATTAAAGTAGATAGTTGAGGTAGAAGTTGTAAAGAGTGAT
AAATAGCTTAGATACCACAGACACCCTCGGTGACGAAGTACTGCAGATGGTTTCCAATCACATTGACCTG
CTGGAGCAGAGTGTTACCGGCAGAGCACTGTTTATTGCTCTGGCCCTGGCACATGACAACGTTGGAGAGA
GGAGGGTGGATCAGGGGCCAGTCAATAAAGACCTCACCAGAGCAGTGCTGGTAACCGTCCCAGAAGGGCA
CTTGAGGGACGATATCTCCTCGGTGGGTGATTCGGTAGAGCTTTCGGTCTTTGGACACCTTGGAGACATC
GGGGTTCTCCTGGCCAAAGAAGAGTTTATCGACCCAGTTAGCAAAGCCAGCGTTACCGACAATGGGCTGA
CCAAGAGTAACAACGAGGGGATCGTGGCCGTTAACCTTGAGGTTGATTCCGAACAGAAGGAATGCACGCG
ATCGCACGCATTCCGTTGAAGTGTGGATGGGGAAGTGAGTGCCCGGTTCTGTGTGCACAATTGGCAATCC
AAGATGGATGGATTCAACACAGGGATATAGCGAGCTACGTGGTGGTGCGAGGATATAGCAACGGATATTT
ATGTTTGACACTTGAGAATGTACGATACAAGCATTGTCCAAGTACAATACTAAACATACTGTACATACTC
ATACTCGTACCCGGGCAACGGTTTCACTTGAGTGCAGTGGCTAGTGCCCTTACTCGTACAGTGTGCAATA
CTGCGTATCATAGTCTTTGATGTATATCGTATTCATTCATGTTAGTTGCGTAAGCGTTGCACGTGACATT
GCTCTAACACTCTGCATTGTTCCCACTAATTTGTCAACACTCAACGACCATACCCACTAATTATGTTGGT
GTAGTTAGACTCGAGGTAGATCCATGGTGCCATTCTGAAAAAATAAATAAATAAAAACAACTGATTTTTC
CGCTCTGATATTTTATGTCAAAATGATTGCGTTCATCTTCCGACTTGTTCTGTTCTCTCTGATCGCTCCT
CGATGTAATCATTGTACTATACCTCACACGCCGTTATCTCGGTATTAACAGCAAATGTGCAAGCCACTCG
CCCCCTGAAACAGCCGATGAGGTTTCATAAGTAATTGCGGCCTTGTCGAGACGCTAACAGACACATGCCC
TATGTACCCGTGCTTTGGAGAAGTTTTGCGTCATGCGCGCTAGTGAGACATGTTGTTGAGGTGCTCGAAT
CCGTGTTTGGAATACGTTAGCGAACCGATGCTAATTACGAGCGTTGGTGATGTGTTTGATATGACGGGAA
AATGATCGCACGCATTCGCGGCCGCAAATTTAAATAAAATGAAGTGAAGTTCCTATACTTTCTAGAGAAT
AGGAACTTCTATAGTGAGTCGAATAAGGGCGACACAAAATTTATTCTAAATGCATAATAAATACTGATAA
CATCTTATAGTTTGTATTATATTTTGTATTATCGTTGACATGTATAATTTTGATATCAAAAACTGATTTT
CCCTTTATTATTTTCGAGATTTATTTTCTTAATTCTCTTTAACAAACTAGAAATATTGTATATACAAAAA
ATCATAAATAATAGATGAATAGTTTAATTATAGGTGTTCATCAATCGAAAAAGCAACGTATCTTATTTAA
AGTGCGTTGCTTTTTTCTCATTTATAAGGTTAAATAATTCTCATATATCAAGCAAAGTGACAGGCGCCCT
TAAATATTCTGACAAATGCTCTTTCCCTAAACTCCCCCCATAAAAAAACCCGCCGAAGCGGGTTTTTACG
TTATTTGCGGATTAACGATTACTCGTTATCAGAACCGCCCAGGGGGCCCGAGCTTAAGACTGGCCGTCGT
TTTACAACACAGAAAGAGTTTGTAGAAACGCAAAAAGGCCATCCGTCAGGGGCCTTCTGCTTAGTTTGAT
GCCTGGCAGTTCCCTACTCTCGCCTTCCGCTTCCTCGCTCACTGACTCGCTGCGCTCGGTCGTTCGGCTG
CGGCGAGCGGTATCAGCTCACTCAAAGGCGGTAATACGGTTATCCACAGAATCAGGGGATAACGCAGGAA
AGAACATGTGAGCAAAAGGCCAGCAAAAGGCCAGGAACCGTAAAAAGGCCGCGTTGCTGGCGTTTTTCCA
TAGGCTCCGCCCCCCTGACGAGCATCACAAAAATCGACGCTCAAGTCAGAGGTGGCGAAACCCGACAGGA
CTATAAAGATACCAGGCGTTTCCCCCTGGAAGCTCCCTCGTGCGCTCTCCTGTTCCGACCCTGCCGCTTA
CCGGATACCTGTCCGCCTTTCTCCCTTCGGGAAGCGTGGCGCTTTCTCATAGCTCACGCTGTAGGTATCT
CAGTTCGGTGTAGGTCGTTCGCTCCAAGCTGGGCTGTGTGCACGAACCCCCCGTTCAGCCCGACCGCTGC
GCCTTATCCGGTAACTATCGTCTTGAGTCCAACCCGGTAAGACACGACTTATCGCCACTGGCAGCAGCCA
CTGGTAACAGGATTAGCAGAGCGAGGTATGTAGGCGGTGCTACAGAGTTCTTGAAGTGGTGGGCTAACTA
CGGCTACACTAGAAGAACAGTATTTGGTATCTGCGCTCTGCTGAAGCCAGTTACCTTCGGAAAAAGAGTT
GGTAGCTCTTGATCCGGCAAACAAACCACCGCTGGTAGCGGTGGTTTTTTTGTTTGCAAGCAGCAGATTA
CGCGCAGAAAAAAAGGATCTCAAGAAGATCCTTTGATCTTTTCTACGGGGTCTGACGCTCAGTGGAACGA
CGCGCGCGTAACTCACGTTAAGGGATTTTGGTCATGAGCTTGCGCCGTCCCGTCAAGTCAGCGTAATGCT
CTGCTTACCAATGCTTAATCAGTGAGGCACCTATCTCAGCGATCTGTCTATTTCGTTCATCCATAGTTGC
CTGACTCCCCGTCGTGTAGATAACTACGATACGGGAGGGCTTACCATCTGGCCCCAGCGCTGCGATGATA
CCGCGAGAACCACGCTCACCGGCTCCGGATTTATCAGCAATAAACCAGCCAGCCGGAAGGGCCGAGCGCA
GAAGTGGTCCTGCAACTTTATCCGCCTCCATCCAGTCTATTAATTGTTGCCGGGAAGCTAGAGTAAGTAG
TTCGCCAGTTAATAGTTTGCGCAACGTTGTTGCCATCGCTACAGGCATCGTGGTGTCACGCTCGTCGTTT
GGTATGGCTTCATTCAGCTCCGGTTCCCAACGATCAAGGCGAGTTACATGATCCCCCATGTTGTGCAAAA
AAGCGGTTAGCTCCTTCGGTCCTCCGATCGTTGTCAGAAGTAAGTTGGCCGCAGTGTTATCACTCATGGT
TATGGCAGCACTGCATAATTCTCTTACTGTCATGCCATCCGTAAGATGCTTTTCTGTGACTGGTGAGTAC
TCAACCAAGTCATTCTGAGAATAGTGTATGCGGCGACCGAGTTGCTCTTGCCCGGCGTCAATACGGGATA
ATACCGCGCCACATAGCAGAACTTTAAAAGTGCTCATCATTGGAAAACGTTCTTCGGGGCGAAAACTCTC
AAGGATCTTACCGCTGTTGAGATCCAGTTCGATGTAACCCACTCGTGCACCCAACTGATCTTCAGCATCT
TTTACTTTCACCAGCGTTTCTGGGTGAGCAAAAACAGGAAGGCAAAATGCCGCAAAAAAGGGAATAAGGG
CGACACGGAAATGTTGAATACTCATATTCTTCCTTTTTCAATATTATTGAAGCATTTATCAGGGTTATTG
TCTCATGAGCGGATACATATTTGAATGTATTTAGAAAAATAAACAAATAGGGGTCAGTGTTACAACCAAT
TAACCAATTCTGAACATTATCGCGAGCCCATTTATACCTGAATATGGCTCATAACACCCCTTGTTTGCCT
GGCGGCAGTAGCGCGGTGGTCCCACCTGACCCCATGCCGAACTCAGAAGTGAAACGCCGTAGCGCCGATG
GTAGTGTGGGGACTCCCCATGCGAGAGTAGGGAACTGCCAGGCATCAAATAAAACGAAAGGCTCAGTCGA
AAGACTGGGCCTTTCGCCC
